Addgene plasmid #152418: pGBW-m4134306
Purpose: Mammalian expression plasmid for SARS-CoV-2 nsp9
Depositing lab: Ginkgo Bioworks & Benjie Chen. Depositing organization: Ginkgo Bioworks.
Backbone
  Vector backbone: pTwist_CMV_6
  Backbone size w/o insert (bp): 4180
  Vector type: Mammalian Expression
Growth in bacteria
  Bacterial resistance: Ampicillin, 100 μg/mL
  Growth temperature: 37°C
  Growth strain: DH5alpha
  Copy number: High Copy
Gene/Insert
  Gene/Insert name: SARS-CoV-2 nsp9
  Species: Severe acute respiratory syndrome coronavirus 2
  Insert size (bp): 338
  Mutation: wt
  Entrez Gene: ORF1ab (a.k.a. GU280_gp01)
  Promoter: CMV
  Tag / fusion protein: Cleavable TEV;TapTag (C terminal on backbone)
  Cloning method: Unknown
Resource information
  A portion of this plasmid was derived from a plasmid made by: GinkgoBioworks
Depositor comments: NCBI reference sequence: YP_009725305.1
How to cite: pGBW-m4134306 was a gift from Ginkgo Bioworks & Benjie Chen (Addgene plasmid # 152418 ; http://n2t.net/addgene:152418 ; RRID:Addgene_152418)
