[The description below was written by a language model from this plasmid's Addgene catalogue record and pLannotate feature annotations shown in this document.]
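Description:
pGBW-m4134306 is a mammalian expression plasmid built on the pTwist_CMV_6 backbone for producing wild-type SARS-CoV-2 nsp9, a mature cleavage product of the ORF1ab replicase polyprotein. It is propagated in E. coli as a high-copy plasmid through a ColE1/pUC-type origin and selected with ampicillin via a full-length β-lactamase (AmpR) gene. A short additional bla fragment detected nearby appears to be a backbone remnant. The record lists no selectable marker for mammalian cells, which suggests transient transfection as the expected use.

Expression is driven by the human cytomegalovirus immediate-early enhancer and promoter; the automated annotation recognised the promoter region only as a short fragment and a truncated CMVd2-type element. The plasmid is circular, so the small nsp9 coding region lies downstream of the promoter across the sequence origin, although the feature table does not annotate it directly. The insert is fused at its C terminus to a backbone-encoded, TEV-cleavable TAP tag. The annotations labelled as a MYLK2 fragment and a Staphylococcus aureus protein A fragment are consistent with the calmodulin-binding peptide and IgG-binding domains of a classical tandem affinity purification tag, with the TEV protease site allowing release from IgG resin between the two purification steps. An SV40 polyadenylation signal follows the tag, though the tool annotates it on the opposite strand. The expression unit is flanked by β-globin insulator elements, T7 and rrnG terminators and a synthetic poly(A) signal, which shield it from read-through transcription from the rest of the plasmid. The design suits expression of tagged nsp9 in mammalian cells for affinity purification and the study of viral–host protein interactions, although the record states only mammalian expression as its purpose.
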