Features (pLannotate 1.2.2; 17 found; start..end, strand, type, name):
    401..478     +  CDS            MYLK2 (fragment): MYLK2_HUMAN - Experimental evidence at protein level: Swiss-Prot protein existence level 1. Implicated in the level of global muscle contraction and cardiac function. Phosphorylates a specific serine in the N-terminus of a myosin light chain. From Homo sapiens (Human).
    560..910     +  CDS            spa (fragment): SPA_STAAU - Experimental evidence at protein level: Swiss-Prot protein existence level 1. Plays a role in the inhibition of the host innate and adaptive immune responses. Possesses five immunoglobulin-binding domains that capture both the fragment crystallizable region (Fc region) and the Fab region (part of Ig that identifies antigen) of immunoglobulins (By similarity). In turn, Staphylococcus aureus is protected from phagocytic killing via inhibition of Ig Fc region. In addition, the host elicited B-cell response is prevented due to a decrease of antibody-secreting cell proliferation that en
    975..1096    -  polyA_signal   SV40 poly(A) signal: SV40 polyadenylation signal
   1119..1188    -  CDS            large T antigen (fragment): large T antigen from SV40 (simian virus 40)
   1211..1257    +  terminator     T7 terminator: transcription terminator for bacteriophage T7 RNA polymerase
   1287..1423    +  terminator     rrnG terminator: transcription terminator from the E. coli ribosomal RNA rrnG operon (Albrechtsen et al., 1991)
   1468..1539    +  misc_feature   3' β-globin insulator: insulator downstream of the human β-globin locus (Farrell et al., 2002)
   1765..2353    -  rep_origin     ori: high-copy-number ColE1/pMB1/pBR322/pUC origin of replication
   2525..2589    -  CDS            bla(M) (fragment): β-lactamase lacking the signal sequence; bla(M); allows cytosolic expression of β-lactamase
   3099..3959    +  CDS            AmpR: β-lactamase; bla; confers resistance to ampicillin, carbenicillin, and related antibiotics
   3972..4108    +  terminator     rrnG terminator: transcription terminator from the E. coli ribosomal RNA rrnG operon (Albrechtsen et al., 1991)
   4260..4331    +  misc_feature   5' β-globin insulator: insulator upstream of the human β-globin locus (Farrell et al., 2002)
   4336..4382    -  terminator     T7 terminator: transcription terminator for bacteriophage T7 RNA polymerase
   4400..4448    -  polyA_signal   poly(A) signal: synthetic polyadenylation signal
   4529..4832    +  enhancer       CMV enhancer: human cytomegalovirus immediate early enhancer
   4905..4922    -  promoter       CMV promoter (fragment): human cytomegalovirus (CMV) immediate early promoter
   4985..5036    +  promoter       CMVd2 promoter: truncated human cytomegalovirus (CMV) immediate early promoter that yields moderately reduced expression relative to the full-length promoter
>Addgene plasmid #152418 | pGBW-m4134306 | depositor full sequence | sequence record 295430 | Full Sequence
CACCATGAATAACGAGTTAAGCCCAGTAGCGCTTCGCCAGATGAGTTGCGCCGCAGGTACAACCCAAACT
GCTTGTACGGATGACAACGCCCTCGCTTACTATAATACCACAAAGGGAGGCCGATTCGTTCTGGCCCTGT
TGTCGGATCTGCAAGACTTGAAATGGGCACGTTTTCCCAAGTCCGACGGGACTGGCACCATTTACACAGA
ACTAGAGCCGCCATGCAGGTTCGTGACTGATACCCCTAAAGGACCCAAGGTCAAATATCTGTATTTTATC
AAGGGGCTTAACAATCTCAATAGAGGCATGGTGTTAGGATCTCTAGCCGCAACGGTGCGGCTGCAAGAAA
ACCTTTACTTTCAGTCGGGACGGCGAATCCCGGGGCTGATAAATCCCTGGAAAAGGAGATGGAAGAAGAA
CTTTATTGCAGTGTCTGCGGCTAACCGGTTCAAAAAGATCAGTTCAAGCGGCGCCCTAGATTACGACATT
CCTACGACCGCCTCCGAGAATCTCTATTTCCAGGGTGAATTTGGCTTGGCACAACATGACGAGGCCGTCG
ATAACAAGTTTAATAAAGAACAGCAGAACGCTTTCTATGAGATCCTTCACTTACCAAATCTGAACGAAGA
GCAACGCAACGCTTTCATTCAGAGCCTGAAAGACGATCCCTCGCAGTCTGCAAATCTCCTGGCCGAAGCC
AAGAAGCTGAATGACGCACAGGCTCCAAAAGTTGATAACAAGTTTAACAAGGAGCAGCAGAATGCTTTCT
ACGAGATATTGCACCTTCCTAATCTGAATGAGGAACAAAGAAATGCATTTATCCAGTCCCTAAAAGACGA
TCCATCACAGAGTGCCAACCTGCTTGCGGAAGCCAAAAAGCTCAATGATGCCCAGGCCCCGAAAGTAGAC
GCGAACCATCAATAAGCTAGCTTGACTGACTGAGATACAGCGTACCTTCAGCTCACAGACATGATAAGAT
ACATTGATGAGTTTGGACAAACCACAACTAGAATGCAGTGAAAAAAATGCTTTATTTGTGAAATTTGTGA
TGCTATTGCTTTATTTGTAACCATTATAAGCTGCAATAAACAAGTTAACAACAACAATTGCATTCATTTT
ATGTTTCAGGTTCAGGGGGAGGTGTGGGAGGTTTTTTAAAGCAAGTAAAACCTCTACAAATGTGGTATTG
GCCCATCTCTATCGGTATCGTAGCATAACCCCTTGGGGCCTCTAAACGGGTCTTGAGGGGTTTTTTGTGC
CCCTCGGGCCGGATTGCTATCTACCGGCATTGGCGCAGAAAAAAATGCCTGATGCGACGCTGCGCGTCTT
ATACTCCCACATATGCCAGATTCAGCAACGGATACGGCTTCCCCAACTTGCCCACTTCCATACGTGTCCT
CCTTACCAGAAATTTATCCTTAAGGTCGTCAGCTATCCTGCAGGCGATCTCTCGATTTCGATCAAGACAT
TCCTTTAATGGTCTTTTCTGGACACCACTAGGGGTCAGAAGTAGTTCATCAAACTTTCTTCCCTCCCTAA
TCTCATTGGTTACCTTGGGCTATCGAAACTTAATTAACCAGTCAAGTCAGCTACTTGGCGAGATCGACTT
GTCTGGGTTTCGACTACGCTCAGAATTGCGTCAGTCAAGTTCGATCTGGTCCTTGCTATTGCACCCGTTC
TCCGATTACGAGTTTCATTTAAATCATGTGAGCAAAAGGCCAGCAAAAGGCCAGGAACCGTAAAAAGGCC
GCGTTGCTGGCGTTTTTCCATAGGCTCCGCCCCCCTGACGAGCATCACAAAAATCGACGCTCAAGTCAGA
GGTGGCGAAACCCGACAGGACTATAAAGATACCAGGCGTTTCCCCCTGGAAGCTCCCTCGTGCGCTCTCC
TGTTCCGACCCTGCCGCTTACCGGATACCTGTCCGCCTTTCTCCCTTCGGGAAGCGTGGCGCTTTCTCAT
AGCTCACGCTGTAGGTATCTCAGTTCGGTGTAGGTCGTTCGCTCCAAGCTGGGCTGTGTGCACGAACCCC
CCGTTCAGCCCGACCGCTGCGCCTTATCCGGTAACTATCGTCTTGAGTCCAACCCGGTAAGACACGACTT
ATCGCCACTGGCAGCAGCCACTGGTAACAGGATTAGCAGAGCGAGGTATGTAGGCGGTGCTACAGAGTTC
TTGAAGTGGTGGCCTAACTACGGCTACACTAGAAGAACAGTATTTGGTATCTGCGCTCTGCTGAAGCCAG
TTACCTTCGGAAAAAGAGTTGGTAGCTCTTGATCCGGCAAACAAACCACCGCTGGTAGCGGTGGTTTTTT
TGTTTGCAAGCAGCAGATTACGCGCAGAAAAAAAGGATCTCAAGAAGATCCTTTGATCTTTTCTACGGGG
TCTGACGCTCAGTGGAACGAAAACTCACGTTAAGGGATTTTGGTCATGAGATTATCAAAAAGGATCTTCA
CCTAGATCCTTTTAAATTAAAAATGAAGTTTTAAATCAATCTAAAGTATATATGAGTAAACTTGGTCTGA
CAGTTACCAATGCTTAATCAGTGAGGCACCTATCTCAGCGATCTGTCTATTTCGTTCATCCATAGTTGCA
TTTAAATTTCCGAACTCTCCAAGGCCCTCGTCGGAAAATCTTCAAACCTTTCGTCCGATCCATCTTGCAG
GCTACCTCTCGAACGAACTATCGCAAGTCTCTTGGCCGGCCTTGCGCCTTGGCTATTGCTTGGCAGCGCC
TATCGCCAGGTATTACTCCAATCCCGAATATCCGAGATCGGGATCACCCGAGAGAAGTTCAACCTACATC
CTCAATCCCGATCTATCCGAGATCCGAGGAATATCGAAATCGGGGCGCGCCTGGTGTACCGAGAACGATC
CTCTCAGTGCGAGTCTCGACGATCCATATCGTTGCTTGGCAGTCAGCCAGTCGGAATCCAGCTTGGGACC
CAGGAAGTCCAATCGTCAGATATTGTACTCAAGCCTGGTCACGGCAGCGTACCGATCTGTTTAAACCTAG
ATATTGATAGTCTGATCGGTCAACGTATAATCGAGTCCTAGCTTTTGCAAACATCTATCAAGAGACAGGA
TCAGCAGGAGGCTTTCGCATGAGTATTCAACATTTCCGTGTCGCCCTTATTCCCTTTTTTGCGGCATTTT
GCCTTCCTGTTTTTGCTCACCCAGAAACGCTGGTGAAAGTAAAAGATGCTGAAGATCAGTTGGGTGCGCG
AGTGGGTTACATCGAACTGGATCTCAACAGCGGTAAGATCCTTGAGAGTTTTCGCCCCGAAGAACGCTTT
CCAATGATGAGCACTTTTAAAGTTCTGCTATGTGGCGCGGTATTATCCCGTATTGACGCCGGGCAAGAGC
AACTCGGTCGCCGCATACACTATTCTCAGAATGACTTGGTTGAGTATTCACCAGTCACAGAAAAGCATCT
TACGGATGGCATGACAGTAAGAGAATTATGCAGTGCTGCCATAACCATGAGTGATAACACTGCGGCCAAC
TTACTTCTGACAACGATTGGAGGACCGAAGGAGCTAACCGCTTTTTTGCACAACATGGGGGATCATGTAA
CTCGCCTTGATCGTTGGGAACCGGAGCTGAATGAAGCCATACCAAACGACGAGCGTGACACCACGATGCC
TGTAGCAATGGCAACAACCTTGCGTAAACTATTAACTGGCGAACTACTTACTCTAGCTTCCCGGCAACAG
TTGATAGACTGGATGGAGGCGGATAAAGTTGCAGGACCACTTCTGCGCTCGGCCCTTCCGGCTGGCTGGT
TTATTGCTGATAAATCTGGAGCCGGTGAGCGTGGGTCTCGCGGTATCATTGCAGCACTGGGGCCAGATGG
TAAGCCCTCCCGTATCGTAGTTATCTACACGACGGGGAGTCAGGCAACTATGGATGAACGAAATAGACAG
ATCGCTGAGATAGGTGCCTCACTGATTAAGCATTGGTAACCGATTCTAGGTGCATTGGCGCAGAAAAAAA
TGCCTGATGCGACGCTGCGCGTCTTATACTCCCACATATGCCAGATTCAGCAACGGATACGGCTTCCCCA
ACTTGCCCACTTCCATACGTGTCCTCCTTACCAGAAATTTATCCTTAAGATCCCGAATCGTTTAAACTCG
ACTCTGGCTCTATCGAATCTCCGTCGTTTCGAGCTTACGCGAACAGCCGTGGCGCTCATTTGCTCGTCGG
GCATCGAATCTCGTCAGCTATCGTCAGCTTACCTTTTTGGCAGCGATCGCGGCTCCCGACATCTTGGACC
ATTAGCTCCACAGGTATCTTCTTCCCTCTAGTGGTCATAACAGCAGCTTCAGCTACCTCTCAATTCAAAA
AACCCCTCAAGACCCGTTTAGAGGCCCCAAGGGGTTATGCTATCAATCGTTGCGTTACACACACAAAAAA
CCAACACACATCCATCTTCGATGGATAGCGATTTTATTATCTAACTGCTGATCGAGTGTAGCCAGATCTA
GTAATCAATTACGGGGTCATTAGTTCATAGCCCATATATGGAGTTCCGCGTTACATAACTTACGGTAAAT
GGCCCGCCTGGCTGACCGCCCAACGACCCCCGCCCATTGACGTCAATAATGACGTATGTTCCCATAGTAA
CGCCAATAGGGACTTTCCATTGACGTCAATGGGTGGAGTATTTACGGTAAACTGCCCACTTGGCAGTACA
TCAAGTGTATCATATGCCAAGTACGCCCCCTATTGACGTCAATGACGGTAAATGGCCCGCCTGGCATTAT
GCCCAGTACATGACCTTATGGGACTTTCCTACTTGGCAGTACATCTACGTATTAGTCATCGCTATTACCA
TGCTGATGCGGTTTTGGCAGTACATCAATGGGCGTGGATAGCGGTTTGACTCACGGGGATTTCCAAGTCT
CCACCCCATTGACGTCAATGGGAGTTTGTTTTGGCACCAAAATCAACGGGACTTTCCAAAATGTCGTAAC
AACTCCGCCCCATTGACGCAAATGGGCGGTAGGCGTGTACGGTGGGAGGTCTATATAAGCAGAGCTGGTT
TAGTGAACCGTCAGATCAGATCTTTGTCGATCCTACCATCCACTCGACACACCCGCCAGCGGCCGC
